Addgene plasmid #120020: pMaCTag-P09
Purpose: Template for C-terminal PCR tagging of mammalian genes (Puromycin selection) with mVenus
Depositing lab: Michael Knop. Depositing organization: Universitaet Heidelberg. Publication: CRISPR-Cas12a-assisted PCR tagging of mammalian genes. Fueller J, Herbst K, Meurer M, Gubicza K, Kurtulmus B, Knopf JD, Kirrmaier D, Buchmuller BC, Pereira G, Lemberg MK, Knop M. J Cell Biol. 2020 Jun 1;219(6). pii: 151766. doi: 10.1083/jcb.201910210. PubMed 32406907.
Backbone
  Vector backbone: pFA6a
  Backbone size w/o insert (bp): 2412
  Vector type: PCR Template
  Selectable markers: Puromycin
Growth in bacteria
  Bacterial resistance: Ampicillin, 100 μg/mL
  Growth temperature: 37°C
  Growth strain: DH5alpha
  Copy number: High Copy
Gene/Insert
  Gene/Insert name: mVenus
  Species: H. sapiens (human)
  Promoter: None
  Tag / fusion protein: mVenus (C terminal on backbone)
  Cloning method: Restriction Enzyme; 5′ cloning site BamHI (not destroyed); 3′ cloning site SpeI (not destroyed)
  Sequencing primers: 5′ SP6; 3′ AAACCACAACTAGAATGCAGTG
Terms and licenses: Academic/Nonprofit Terms; Industry Terms: Not Available to Industry
Depositor comments: Template plasmid for C-terminal PCR tagging of mammalian genes. For M1 and M2 tagging oligo design please visit www.pcr-tagging.com Please visit https://www.biorxiv.org/content/early/2018/11/20/473876 for BioRxiv preprint
How to cite: pMaCTag-P09 was a gift from Michael Knop (Addgene plasmid # 120020 ; http://n2t.net/addgene:120020 ; RRID:Addgene_120020)
