[The description below was written by a language model from this plasmid's Addgene catalogue record, the feature table of its GenBank file and pLannotate feature annotations shown in this document.]
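Description:
pMaCTag-P09 is a 4.8 kb PCR template plasmid built on the pFA6a backbone. It is not meant to be expressed from directly: it supplies a cassette for C-terminal tagging of endogenous mammalian genes with mVenus in a CRISPR-Cas12a-assisted PCR tagging scheme. In bacteria it is maintained at high copy through a ColE1/pUC-type origin and selected with ampicillin via the bla gene. SP6 and T7 phage promoters flank the cassette and mainly serve as sequencing landmarks.

The cassette begins with a promoterless, mammalian codon-optimised mVenus coding sequence (Venus YFP carrying the monomerising A206K mutation) followed by an SV40 polyadenylation signal. After in-frame integration at the 3′ end of a target gene, the fusion is therefore driven by that gene's own promoter. Downstream lies a loxP-flanked block. In it, the SV40 enhancer/early promoter (which includes the SV40 origin) drives a puromycin N-acetyltransferase gene. This gene is identified only in the automated annotation, but it matches the catalogued puromycin marker. It is terminated by a bGH poly(A) signal and followed by a human U6 RNA polymerase III promoter.

Two long tagging oligos (M1 and M2) are used to amplify the cassette. They would be expected to add locus-specific homology arms, and the position of the U6 promoter at the cassette's end suggests that the reverse oligo appends a Cas12a crRNA sequence, making the PCR product self-targeting, although the record does not spell this out. The two loxP sites should allow Cre-mediated removal of the marker and U6 element after selection. The two feature tables describe the same sequence, with coordinates offset by 17 bp.
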