LOCUS       Exported 4807 bp ds-DNA circular SYN 12-MAY-2021
DEFINITION  Template for C-terminal PCR tagging of mammalian genes (Puromycin
            selection) with mVenus.
ACCESSION   .
VERSION     .
KEYWORDS    pMaCTag-P09
SOURCE      synthetic DNA construct
  ORGANISM  synthetic DNA construct
REFERENCE   1 (bases 1 to 4807)
  AUTHORS   Fueller J, Herbst K, Meurer M, Gubicza K, Kurtulmus B, Knopf JD,
            Kirrmaier D, Buchmuller BC, Pereira G, Lemberg MK, Knop M
  TITLE     CRISPR-Cas12a-assisted PCR tagging of mammalian genes.
  JOURNAL   J Cell Biol. 2020 Jun 1;219(6). pii: 151766. doi:
            10.1083/jcb.201910210.
  PUBMED    32406907
REFERENCE   2 (bases 1 to 4807)
  AUTHORS   .
  TITLE     Direct Submission
  JOURNAL   Exported May 12, 2021 from SnapGene Server 1.1.58
            http://www.snapgene.com
FEATURES             Location/Qualifiers
     source          1..4807
                     /organism="synthetic DNA construct"
                     /mol_type="other DNA"
     promoter        1..19
                     /label=SP6 promoter
                     /note="promoter for bacteriophage SP6 RNA polymerase"
     primer_bind     1..18
                     /label=SP6
                     /note="SP6 promoter, forward primer"
     CDS             81..797
                     /codon_start=1
                     /product="Venus YFP with monomerizing A206K mutation (Nagai
                     et al., 2002; Kremers et al., 2006)"
                     /label=mVenus
                     /note="mammalian codon-optimized"
                     /translation="VSKGEELFTGVVPILVELDGDVNGHKFSVSGEGEGDATYGKLTLK
                     LICTTGKLPVPWPTLVTTLGYGLQCFARYPDHMKQHDFFKSAMPEGYVQERTIFFKDDG
                     NYKTRAEVKFEGDTLVNRIELKGIDFKEDGNILGHKLEYNYNSHNVYITADKQKNGIKA
                     NFKIRHNIEDGGVQLADHYQQNTPIGDGPVLLPDNHYLSYQSKLSKDPNEKRDHMVLLE
                     FVTAAGITLGMDELYK"
     primer_bind     complement(123..144)
                     /label=EGFP-N
                     /note="EGFP, reverse primer"
     primer_bind     complement(384..403)
                     /label=EXFP-R
                     /note="For distinguishing EGFP variants, reverse primer"
     primer_bind     731..752
                     /label=EGFP-C
                     /note="EGFP, forward primer"
     polyA_signal    804..925
                     /label=SV40 poly(A) signal
                     /note="SV40 polyadenylation signal"
     primer_bind     complement(841..860)
                     /label=SV40pA-R
                     /note="SV40 polyA, reverse primer"
     primer_bind     895..914
                     /label=EBV-rev
                     /note="SV40 polyA terminator, reverse primer"
     protein_bind    932..965
                     /label=loxP
                     /bound_moiety="Cre recombinase"
                     /note="Cre-mediated recombination occurs in the 8-bp core
                     sequence (GCATACAT)."
     promoter        972..1288
                     /label=SV40 promoter
                     /note="SV40 enhancer and early promoter"
     rep_origin      1139..1274
                     /label=SV40 ori
                     /note="SV40 origin of replication"
     primer_bind     1201..1220
                     /label=SV40pro-F
                     /note="SV40 promoter/origin, forward primer"
     polyA_signal    1910..2134
                     /label=bGH poly(A) signal
                     /note="bovine growth hormone polyadenylation signal"
     promoter        2141..2381
                     /label=U6 promoter
                     /note="RNA polymerase III promoter for human U6 snRNA"
     primer_bind     2141..2161
                     /label=hU6-F
                     /note="Human U6 promoter, forward primer"
     primer_bind     2312..2331
                     /label=LKO.1 5'
                     /note="Human U6 promoter, forward primer"
     protein_bind    2391..2424
                     /label=loxP
                     /bound_moiety="Cre recombinase"
                     /note="Cre-mediated recombination occurs in the 8-bp core
                     sequence (GCATACAT)."
     primer_bind     complement(2461..2480)
                     /label=T7
                     /note="T7 promoter, forward primer"
     promoter        complement(2462..2480)
                     /label=T7 promoter
                     /note="promoter for bacteriophage T7 RNA polymerase"
     primer_bind     complement(2567..2584)
                     /label=L4440
                     /note="L4440 vector, forward primer"
     rep_origin      complement(2738..3326)
                     /direction=LEFT
                     /label=ori
                     /note="high-copy-number ColE1/pMB1/pBR322/pUC origin of
                     replication"
     primer_bind     complement(2818..2837)
                     /label=pBR322ori-F
                     /note="pBR322 origin, forward primer"
     CDS             complement(3497..4357)
                     /codon_start=1
                     /gene="bla"
                     /product="beta-lactamase"
                     /label=AmpR
                     /note="confers resistance to ampicillin, carbenicillin, and
                     related antibiotics"
                     /translation="MSIQHFRVALIPFFAAFCLPVFAHPETLVKVKDAEDQLGARVGYI
                     ELDLNSGKILESFRPEERFPMMSTFKVLLCGAVLSRIDAGQEQLGRRIHYSQNDLVEYS
                     PVTEKHLTDGMTVRELCSAAITMSDNTAANLLLTTIGGPKELTAFLHNMGDHVTRLDRW
                     EPELNEAIPNDERDTTMPVAMATTLRKLLTGELLTLASRQQLIDWMEADKVAGPLLRSA
                     LPAGWFIADKSGAGERGSRGIIAALGPDGKPSRIVVIYTTGSQATMDERNRQIAEIGAS
                     LIKHW"
     primer_bind     4120..4139
                     /label=Amp-R
                     /note="Ampicillin resistance gene, reverse primer"
     promoter        complement(4358..4462)
                     /gene="bla"
                     /label=AmpR promoter
     primer_bind     4530..4548
                     /label=pBRforEco
                     /note="pBR322 vectors, upsteam of EcoRI site, forward
                     primer"
     primer_bind     complement(4586..4608)
                     /label=pGEX 3'
                     /note="pGEX vectors, reverse primer"
     primer_bind     4708..4727
                     /label=pRS-marker
                     /note="pRS vectors, use to sequence yeast selectable
                     marker"
ORIGIN
        1 atttaggtga cactatagaa cgcggccgcc agctgaagct tcgtacgtca ggtggaggag
       61 gtagtggcgg aggcggatcc gtgagcaagg gcgaggagct gttcaccggg gtggtgccca
      121 tcctggtcga gctggacggc gacgtaaacg gccacaagtt cagcgtgtcc ggcgagggcg
      181 agggcgatgc cacctacggc aagctgaccc tgaagctgat ctgcaccacc ggcaagctgc
      241 ccgtgccctg gcccaccctc gtgaccaccc tgggctacgg cctgcagtgc ttcgcccgct
      301 accccgacca catgaagcag cacgacttct tcaagtccgc catgcccgaa ggctacgtcc
      361 aggagcgcac catcttcttc aaggacgacg gcaactacaa gacccgcgcc gaggtgaagt
      421 tcgagggcga caccctggtg aaccgcatcg agctgaaggg catcgacttc aaggaggacg
      481 gcaacatcct ggggcacaag ctggagtaca actacaacag ccacaacgtc tatatcaccg
      541 ccgacaagca gaagaacggc atcaaggcca acttcaagat ccgccacaac atcgaggacg
      601 gcggcgtgca gctcgccgac cactaccagc agaacacccc catcggcgac ggccccgtgc
      661 tgctgcccga caaccactac ctgagctacc agtccaagct gagcaaagac cccaacgaga
      721 agcgcgatca catggtcctg ctggagttcg tgaccgccgc cgggatcact ctcggcatgg
      781 acgagctgta caagtgaact agtaacttgt ttattgcagc ttataatggt tacaaataaa
      841 gcaatagcat cacaaatttc acaaataaag catttttttc actgcattct agttgtggtt
      901 tgtccaaact catcaatgta tcttagtcga tataacttcg tatagcatac attatacgaa
      961 gttatgtcga cggtgtggaa agtccccagg ctccccagca ggcagaagta tgcaaagcat
     1021 gcatctcaat tagtcagcaa ccaggtgtgg aaagtcccca ggctccccag caggcagaag
     1081 tatgcaaagc atgcatctca attagtcagc aaccatagtc ccgcccctaa ctccgcccat
     1141 cccgccccta actccgccca gttccgccca ttctccgccc catggctgac taattttttt
     1201 tatttatgca gaggccgagg ccgcctcggc ctctgagcta ttccagaagt agtgaggagg
     1261 cttttttgga ggcctaggct tttgcaaaga attcgccacc atgactgagt acaagcctac
     1321 tgtgcgttta gccaccaggg atgatgtgcc acgagccgtg aggacactag cagccgcctt
     1381 tgctgactac ccagctacaa ggcacaccgt ggaccctgac agacacattg aaagagtcac
     1441 agaacttcag gagctgtttt taactagggt gggcctggat attggcaaag tctgggtggc
     1501 cgatgatgga gcagcagttg cagtgtggac caccccagag tctgttgaag ctggagctgt
     1561 ctttgcagaa attggaccaa gaatggccga gttatctggc agcaggctgg ctgctcaaca
     1621 gcagatggaa ggattattag ctccccacag acccaaggag cctgcctggt tcctggcaac
     1681 agttggagtt tctccagacc atcagggcaa gggcttagga tctgctgtgg tgctgcctgg
     1741 tgtggaagca gctgagagag ctggggtgcc agcatttctg gagacatcag ctcctagaaa
     1801 cctgcccttc tatgaacggc tgggcttcac agtgactgct gatgtggagg tgcctgaggg
     1861 ccccagaacc tggtgcatga caagaaaacc aggagcctga ctgcagcgac tgtgccttct
     1921 agttgccagc catctgttgt ttgcccctcc cccgtgcctt ccttgaccct ggaaggtgcc
     1981 actcccactg tcctttccta ataaaatgag gaaattgcat cgcattgtct gagtaggtgt
     2041 cattctattc tggggggtgg ggtggggcag gacagcaagg gggaggattg ggaagacaat
     2101 agcaggcatg ctggggatgc ggtgggctct atggctcgag gagggcctat ttcccatgat
     2161 tccttcatat ttgcatatac gatacaaggc tgttagagag ataattggaa ttaatttgac
     2221 tgtaaacaca aagatattag tacaaaatac gtgacgtaga aagtaataat ttcttgggta
     2281 gtttgcagtt ttaaaattat gttttaaaat ggactatcat atgcttaccg taacttgaaa
     2341 gtatttcgat ttcttggctt tatatatctt gtggaaagga cgaaacaccg ataacttcgt
     2401 atagcataca ttatacgaag ttatggtacc gatgcagcta gcccgcggat ctgccggtct
     2461 ccctatagtg agtcgtatta atttcgataa gccaggttaa cctgcattaa tgaatcggcc
     2521 aacgcgcggg gagaggcggt ttgcgtattg ggcgctcttc cgcttcctcg ctcactgact
     2581 cgctgcgctc ggtcgttcgg ctgcggcgag cggtatcagc tcactcaaag gcggtaatac
     2641 ggttatccac agaatcaggg gataacgcag gaaagaacat gtgagcaaaa ggccagcaaa
     2701 aggccaggaa ccgtaaaaag gccgcgttgc tggcgttttt ccataggctc cgcccccctg
     2761 acgagcatca caaaaatcga cgctcaagtc agaggtggcg aaacccgaca ggactataaa
     2821 gataccaggc gtttccccct ggaagctccc tcgtgcgctc tcctgttccg accctgccgc
     2881 ttaccggata cctgtccgcc tttctccctt cgggaagcgt ggcgctttct catagctcac
     2941 gctgtaggta tctcagttcg gtgtaggtcg ttcgctccaa gctgggctgt gtgcacgaac
     3001 cccccgttca gcccgaccgc tgcgccttat ccggtaacta tcgtcttgag tccaacccgg
     3061 taagacacga cttatcgcca ctggcagcag ccactggtaa caggattagc agagcgaggt
     3121 atgtaggcgg tgctacagag ttcttgaagt ggtggcctaa ctacggctac actagaagaa
     3181 cagtatttgg tatctgcgct ctgctgaagc cagttacctt cggaaaaaga gttggtagct
     3241 cttgatccgg caaacaaacc accgctggta gcggtggttt ttttgtttgc aagcagcaga
     3301 ttacgcgcag aaaaaaagga tctcaagaag atcctttgat cttttctacg gggtctgacg
     3361 ctcagtggaa cgaaaactca cgttaaggga ttttggtcat gagattatca aaaaggatct
     3421 tcacctagat ccttttaaat taaaaatgaa gttttaaatc aatctaaagt atatatgagt
     3481 aaacttggtc tgacagttac caatgcttaa tcagtgaggc acctatctca gcgatctgtc
     3541 tatttcgttc atccatagtt gcctgactcc ccgtcgtgta gataactacg atacgggagg
     3601 gcttaccatc tggccccagt gctgcaatga taccgcgaga cccacgctca ccggctccag
     3661 atttatcagc aataaaccag ccagccggaa gggccgagcg cagaagtggt cctgcaactt
     3721 tatccgcctc catccagtct attaattgtt gccgggaagc tagagtaagt agttcgccag
     3781 ttaatagttt gcgcaacgtt gttgccattg ctacaggcat cgtggtgtca cgctcgtcgt
     3841 ttggtatggc ttcattcagc tccggttccc aacgatcaag gcgagttaca tgatccccca
     3901 tgttgtgcaa aaaagcggtt agctccttcg gtcctccgat cgttgtcaga agtaagttgg
     3961 ccgcagtgtt atcactcatg gttatggcag cactgcataa ttctcttact gtcatgccat
     4021 ccgtaagatg cttttctgtg actggtgagt actcaaccaa gtcattctga gaatagtgta
     4081 tgcggcgacc gagttgctct tgcccggcgt caatacggga taataccgcg ccacatagca
     4141 gaactttaaa agtgctcatc attggaaaac gttcttcggg gcgaaaactc tcaaggatct
     4201 taccgctgtt gagatccagt tcgatgtaac ccactcgtgc acccaactga tcttcagcat
     4261 cttttacttt caccagcgtt tctgggtgag caaaaacagg aaggcaaaat gccgcaaaaa
     4321 agggaataag ggcgacacgg aaatgttgaa tactcatact cttccttttt caatattatt
     4381 gaagcattta tcagggttat tgtctcatga gcggatacat atttgaatgt atttagaaaa
     4441 ataaacaaat aggggttccg cgcacatttc cccgaaaagt gccacctgac gtctaagaaa
     4501 ccattattat catgacatta acctataaaa ataggcgtat cacgaggccc tttcgtctcg
     4561 cgcgtttcgg tgatgacggt gaaaacctct gacacatgca gctcccggag acggtcacag
     4621 cttgtctgta agcggatgcc gggagcagac aagcccgtca gggcgcgtca gcgggtgttg
     4681 gcgggtgtcg gggctggctt aactatgcgg catcagagca gattgtactg agagtgcacc
     4741 atatggacat attgtcgtta gaacgcggct acaattaata cataacctta tgtatcatac
     4801 acatacg
//
