Features (pLannotate 1.2.2; 16 found; start..end, strand, type, name):
     64..777     +  CDS            mVenus: mVenus is a basic (constitutively fluorescent) yellow fluorescent protein published in 2006, derived from Aequorea victoria. It is reported to be a rapidly-maturing monomer with moderate acid sensitivity.
    787..908     +  polyA_signal   SV40 poly(A) signal: SV40 polyadenylation signal
    915..948     +  protein_bind   loxP: Cre-mediated recombination occurs in the 8-bp core sequence (GCATACAT). Cre recombinase
    955..1271    +  promoter       SV40 promoter: SV40 enhancer and early promoter
   1284..1880    +  CDS            pac: PUAC_STRAD - Protein predicted: Swiss-Prot protein existence level 4. Detoxification of puromycin. From Streptomyces alboniger.
   1893..2117    +  polyA_signal   bGH poly(A) signal: bovine growth hormone polyadenylation signal
   2124..2364    +  promoter       U6 promoter: RNA polymerase III promoter for human U6 snRNA
   2374..2407    +  protein_bind   loxP: Cre-mediated recombination occurs in the 8-bp core sequence (GCATACAT). Cre recombinase
   2445..2463    -  promoter       T7 promoter: promoter for bacteriophage T7 RNA polymerase
   2485..2538    -  CDS            lacI (fragment): lac repressor; lacI; The lac repressor binds to the lac operator to inhibit transcription in E. coli. This inhibition can be relieved by adding lactose or isopropyl-β-D-thiogalactopyranoside (IPTG).
   2721..3309    -  rep_origin     ori: high-copy-number ColE1/pMB1/pBR322/pUC origin of replication
   3480..4340    -  CDS            AmpR: β-lactamase; bla; confers resistance to ampicillin, carbenicillin, and related antibiotics
   4341..4445    -  promoter       AmpR promoter: bla
   4540..4575    +  CDS            rop (fragment): Rop protein, which maintains plasmids at low copy number; rop
   4677..4728    +  misc_feature   bom (fragment): basis of mobility region from pBR322
   4791..2       +  promoter       SP6 promoter (across the origin): promoter for bacteriophage SP6 RNA polymerase
>Addgene plasmid #120020 | pMaCTag-P09 | depositor full sequence | sequence record 228046 | pMaCTag-P09 sequence 4807 bps
GAACGCGGCCGCCAGCTGAAGCTTCGTACGTCAGGTGGAGGAGGTAGTGGCGGAGGCGGATCCGTGAGCA
AGGGCGAGGAGCTGTTCACCGGGGTGGTGCCCATCCTGGTCGAGCTGGACGGCGACGTAAACGGCCACAA
GTTCAGCGTGTCCGGCGAGGGCGAGGGCGATGCCACCTACGGCAAGCTGACCCTGAAGCTGATCTGCACC
ACCGGCAAGCTGCCCGTGCCCTGGCCCACCCTCGTGACCACCCTGGGCTACGGCCTGCAGTGCTTCGCCC
GCTACCCCGACCACATGAAGCAGCACGACTTCTTCAAGTCCGCCATGCCCGAAGGCTACGTCCAGGAGCG
CACCATCTTCTTCAAGGACGACGGCAACTACAAGACCCGCGCCGAGGTGAAGTTCGAGGGCGACACCCTG
GTGAACCGCATCGAGCTGAAGGGCATCGACTTCAAGGAGGACGGCAACATCCTGGGGCACAAGCTGGAGT
ACAACTACAACAGCCACAACGTCTATATCACCGCCGACAAGCAGAAGAACGGCATCAAGGCCAACTTCAA
GATCCGCCACAACATCGAGGACGGCGGCGTGCAGCTCGCCGACCACTACCAGCAGAACACCCCCATCGGC
GACGGCCCCGTGCTGCTGCCCGACAACCACTACCTGAGCTACCAGTCCAAGCTGAGCAAAGACCCCAACG
AGAAGCGCGATCACATGGTCCTGCTGGAGTTCGTGACCGCCGCCGGGATCACTCTCGGCATGGACGAGCT
GTACAAGTGAACTAGTAACTTGTTTATTGCAGCTTATAATGGTTACAAATAAAGCAATAGCATCACAAAT
TTCACAAATAAAGCATTTTTTTCACTGCATTCTAGTTGTGGTTTGTCCAAACTCATCAATGTATCTTAGT
CGATATAACTTCGTATAGCATACATTATACGAAGTTATGTCGACGGTGTGGAAAGTCCCCAGGCTCCCCA
GCAGGCAGAAGTATGCAAAGCATGCATCTCAATTAGTCAGCAACCAGGTGTGGAAAGTCCCCAGGCTCCC
CAGCAGGCAGAAGTATGCAAAGCATGCATCTCAATTAGTCAGCAACCATAGTCCCGCCCCTAACTCCGCC
CATCCCGCCCCTAACTCCGCCCAGTTCCGCCCATTCTCCGCCCCATGGCTGACTAATTTTTTTTATTTAT
GCAGAGGCCGAGGCCGCCTCGGCCTCTGAGCTATTCCAGAAGTAGTGAGGAGGCTTTTTTGGAGGCCTAG
GCTTTTGCAAAGAATTCGCCACCATGACTGAGTACAAGCCTACTGTGCGTTTAGCCACCAGGGATGATGT
GCCACGAGCCGTGAGGACACTAGCAGCCGCCTTTGCTGACTACCCAGCTACAAGGCACACCGTGGACCCT
GACAGACACATTGAAAGAGTCACAGAACTTCAGGAGCTGTTTTTAACTAGGGTGGGCCTGGATATTGGCA
AAGTCTGGGTGGCCGATGATGGAGCAGCAGTTGCAGTGTGGACCACCCCAGAGTCTGTTGAAGCTGGAGC
TGTCTTTGCAGAAATTGGACCAAGAATGGCCGAGTTATCTGGCAGCAGGCTGGCTGCTCAACAGCAGATG
GAAGGATTATTAGCTCCCCACAGACCCAAGGAGCCTGCCTGGTTCCTGGCAACAGTTGGAGTTTCTCCAG
ACCATCAGGGCAAGGGCTTAGGATCTGCTGTGGTGCTGCCTGGTGTGGAAGCAGCTGAGAGAGCTGGGGT
GCCAGCATTTCTGGAGACATCAGCTCCTAGAAACCTGCCCTTCTATGAACGGCTGGGCTTCACAGTGACT
GCTGATGTGGAGGTGCCTGAGGGCCCCAGAACCTGGTGCATGACAAGAAAACCAGGAGCCTGACTGCAGC
GACTGTGCCTTCTAGTTGCCAGCCATCTGTTGTTTGCCCCTCCCCCGTGCCTTCCTTGACCCTGGAAGGT
GCCACTCCCACTGTCCTTTCCTAATAAAATGAGGAAATTGCATCGCATTGTCTGAGTAGGTGTCATTCTA
TTCTGGGGGGTGGGGTGGGGCAGGACAGCAAGGGGGAGGATTGGGAAGACAATAGCAGGCATGCTGGGGA
TGCGGTGGGCTCTATGGCTCGAGGAGGGCCTATTTCCCATGATTCCTTCATATTTGCATATACGATACAA
GGCTGTTAGAGAGATAATTGGAATTAATTTGACTGTAAACACAAAGATATTAGTACAAAATACGTGACGT
AGAAAGTAATAATTTCTTGGGTAGTTTGCAGTTTTAAAATTATGTTTTAAAATGGACTATCATATGCTTA
CCGTAACTTGAAAGTATTTCGATTTCTTGGCTTTATATATCTTGTGGAAAGGACGAAACACCGATAACTT
CGTATAGCATACATTATACGAAGTTATGGTACCGATGCAGCTAGCCCGCGGATCTGCCGGTCTCCCTATA
GTGAGTCGTATTAATTTCGATAAGCCAGGTTAACCTGCATTAATGAATCGGCCAACGCGCGGGGAGAGGC
GGTTTGCGTATTGGGCGCTCTTCCGCTTCCTCGCTCACTGACTCGCTGCGCTCGGTCGTTCGGCTGCGGC
GAGCGGTATCAGCTCACTCAAAGGCGGTAATACGGTTATCCACAGAATCAGGGGATAACGCAGGAAAGAA
CATGTGAGCAAAAGGCCAGCAAAAGGCCAGGAACCGTAAAAAGGCCGCGTTGCTGGCGTTTTTCCATAGG
CTCCGCCCCCCTGACGAGCATCACAAAAATCGACGCTCAAGTCAGAGGTGGCGAAACCCGACAGGACTAT
AAAGATACCAGGCGTTTCCCCCTGGAAGCTCCCTCGTGCGCTCTCCTGTTCCGACCCTGCCGCTTACCGG
ATACCTGTCCGCCTTTCTCCCTTCGGGAAGCGTGGCGCTTTCTCAATGCTCACGCTGTAGGTATCTCAGT
TCGGTGTAGGTCGTTCGCTCCAAGCTGGGCTGTGTGCACGAACCCCCCGTTCAGCCCGACCGCTGCGCCT
TATCCGGTAACTATCGTCTTGAGTCCAACCCGGTAAGACACGACTTATCGCCACTGGCAGCAGCCACTGG
TAACAGGATTAGCAGAGCGAGGTATGTAGGCGGTGCTACAGAGTTCTTGAAGTGGTGGCCTAACTACGGC
TACACTAGAAGGACAGTATTTGGTATCTGCGCTCTGCTGAAGCCAGTTACCTTCGGAAAAAGAGTTGGTA
GCTCTTGATCCGGCAAACAAACCACCGCTGGTAGCGGTGGTTTTTTTGTTTGCAAGCAGCAGATTACGCG
CAGAAAAAAAGGATCTCAAGAAGATCCTTTGATCTTTTCTACGGGGTCTGACGCTCAGTGGAACGAAAAC
TCACGTTAAGGGATTTTGGTCATGAGATTATCAAAAAGGATCTTCACCTAGATCCTTTTAAATTAAAAAT
GAAGTTTTAAATCAATCTAAAGTATATATGAGTAAACTTGGTCTGACAGTTACCAATGCTTAATCAGTGA
GGCACCTATCTCAGCGATCTGTCTATTTCGTTCATCCATAGTTGCCTGACTCCCCGTCGTGTAGATAACT
ACGATACGGGAGGGCTTACCATCTGGCCCCAGTGCTGCAATGATACCGCGAGACCCACGCTCACCGGCTC
CAGATTTATCAGCAATAAACCAGCCAGCCGGAAGGGCCGAGCGCAGAAGTGGTCCTGCAACTTTATCCGC
CTCCATCCAGTCTATTAATTGTTGCCGGGAAGCTAGAGTAAGTAGTTCGCCAGTTAATAGTTTGCGCAAC
GTTGTTGCCATTGCTACAGGCATCGTGGTGTCACGCTCGTCGTTTGGTATGGCTTCATTCAGCTCCGGTT
CCCAACGATCAAGGCGAGTTACATGATCCCCCATGTTGTGCAAAAAAGCGGTTAGCTCCTTCGGTCCTCC
GATCGTTGTCAGAAGTAAGTTGGCCGCAGTGTTATCACTCATGGTTATGGCAGCACTGCATAATTCTCTT
ACTGTCATGCCATCCGTAAGATGCTTTTCTGTGACTGGTGAGTACTCAACCAAGTCATTCTGAGAATAGT
GTATGCGGCGACCGAGTTGCTCTTGCCCGGCGTCAATACGGGATAATACCGCGCCACATAGCAGAACTTT
AAAAGTGCTCATCATTGGAAAACGTTCTTCGGGGCGAAAACTCTCAAGGATCTTACCGCTGTTGAGATCC
AGTTCGATGTAACCCACTCGTGCACCCAACTGATCTTCAGCATCTTTTACTTTCACCAGCGTTTCTGGGT
GAGCAAAAACAGGAAGGCAAAATGCCGCAAAAAAGGGAATAAGGGCGACACGGAAATGTTGAATACTCAT
ACTCTTCCTTTTTCAATATTATTGAAGCATTTATCAGGGTTATTGTCTCATGAGCGGATACATATTTGAA
TGTATTTAGAAAAATAAACAAATAGGGGTTCCGCGCACATTTCCCCGAAAAGTGCCACCTGACGTCTAAG
AAACCATTATTATCATGACATTAACCTATAAAAATAGGCGTATCACGAGGCCCTTTCGTCTCGCGCGTTT
CGGTGATGACGGTGAAAACCTCTGACACATGCAGCTCCCGGAGACGGTCACAGCTTGTCTGTAAGCGGAT
GCCGGGAGCAGACAAGCCCGTCAGGGCGCGTCAGCGGGTGTTGGCGGGTGTCGGGGCTGGCTTAACTATG
CGGCATCAGAGCAGATTGTACTGAGAGTGCACCATATGGACATATTGTCGTTAGAACGCGGCTACAATTA
ATACATAACCTTATGTATCATACACATACGATTTAGGTGACACTATA
